Addgene plasmid #62661: pBDU
Purpose: Targeting vector for PITT landing pad knock-in into the Rosa26 locus
Depositing lab: Masato Ohtsuka. Depositing organization: Tokai University. Publication: One-step generation of multiple transgenic mouse lines using an improved Pronuclear Injection-based Targeted Transgenesis (i-PITT). Ohtsuka M, Miura H, Mochida K, Hirose M, Hasegawa A, Ogura A, Mizutani R, Kimura M, Isotani A, Ikawa M, Sato M, Gurumurthy CB. BMC Genomics. 2015 Apr 9;16:274. doi: 10.1186/s12864-015-1432-5. PubMed 25887549.
Backbone
  Vector backbone: pBS
  Total vector size (bp): 13427
  Vector type: Mouse Targeting
Growth in bacteria
  Bacterial resistance: Ampicillin, 100 μg/mL
  Growth temperature: 37°C
  Growth strain: DH5alpha
  Copy number: High Copy
Gene/Insert 1
  Gene/Insert name: eGFP
  Insert size (bp): 717
Gene/Insert 2
  Gene/Insert name: neomycin
  Insert size (bp): 792
Terms and licenses: Academic/Nonprofit Terms; Industry Terms: Not Available to Industry
How to cite: pBDU was a gift from Masato Ohtsuka (Addgene plasmid # 62661 ; http://n2t.net/addgene:62661 ; RRID:Addgene_62661)
