[The description below was written by a language model from this plasmid's Addgene catalogue record and pLannotate feature annotations shown in this document.]
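Description:
pBDU is a 13.4 kb mouse gene-targeting vector built on a pBluescript (pBS) backbone, designed to knock a PITT (pronuclear injection-based targeted transgenesis) "landing pad" into the Rosa26 locus. It is propagated in E. coli as a high-copy plasmid through a ColE1/pUC-type origin with ampicillin selection (AmpR), and it retains the backbone's f1 origin, lacZα and lac promoter remnants, and flanking T3 and T7 promoters.

The targeting cassette sits between homology arms derived from intron 1 of mouse Rosa26. Immediately after the left arm comes an adenovirus major late splice acceptor. No dedicated promoter is annotated upstream of the reporter and selection genes, so they are presumably expressed by splicing into the endogenous Rosa26 transcript. The splice acceptor is followed by a φC31 attP site and a lox71 left-element mutant site, then EGFP and the NeoR (G418 resistance) coding sequences, terminated by an SV40 poly(A) signal. How the two coding sequences are linked is not stated in the record. Downstream lie FRT sequences and a lox2272 site. The heterospecific lox71/lox2272 pair can support Cre-mediated cassette exchange, and attP offers a docking site for φC31 integrase, so donor transgenes can later be inserted at this defined genomic position. The FRT sites allow FLP-mediated removal of sequences.

Outside the homology region, a diphtheria toxin A fragment cassette, driven by an HSV TK promoter fragment and ending in a PGK poly(A) signal, provides negative selection against random integrants. A short Azami-Green match lies within an otherwise unannotated stretch downstream of the annotated right arm and is probably a spurious hit.
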