Features (pLannotate 1.2.2; 31 found; start..end, strand, type, name):
     30..458     -  rep_origin     f1 ori (sequence partly withheld): f1 bacteriophage origin of replication; arrow indicates direction of (+) strand synthesis
    463..618     -  CDS            lacZα (fragment): LacZα fragment of β-galactosidase; lacZ fragment
    625..643     +  promoter       T3 promoter: promoter for bacteriophage T3 RNA polymerase
    722..1174    -  polyA_signal   PGK poly(A) signal: mouse phosphoglycerate kinase 1 polyadenylation signal
   1240..1305    -  intron         small t intron: SV40 (simian virus 40) small t antigen intron
   1307..1379    -  CDS            small t antigen (fragment): SV40 (simian virus 40) small t antigen
   1382..1954    -  CDS            DTA: diphtheria toxin fragment A; Corynebacterium diphtheriae tox
   1973..2100    -  promoter       HSV TK promoter (fragment): herpes simplex virus thymidine kinase promoter
   3082..4158    +  misc_feature   Rosa26 left arm: left homology arm from intron 1 of the mouse Rosa26 gene (Soriano, 1999)
   4184..4287    +  misc_feature   Ad SA: adenovirus major late transcript splice acceptor (Friedrich and Soriano, 1991)
   4293..4311    -  misc_feature   MCS (fragment): pBluescript multiple cloning site
   4360..4409    +  protein_bind   phage φC31 attP (fragment): attachment site of phage φC31 phage φC31 integrase
   4415..4443    +  protein_bind   lox71 (fragment): Left element (LE) mutant of loxP (Araki et al., 2010). Cre-mediated recombination occurs in the 8-bp core sequence (GCATACAT). Cre recombinase
   4457..5173    +  CDS            EGFP: EGFP is a basic (constitutively fluorescent) green fluorescent protein published in 1996, derived from Aequorea victoria. It is reported to be a rapidly-maturing weak dimer with moderate acid sensitivity.
   5237..6028    +  CDS            NeoR/KanR: aminoglycoside phosphotransferase from Tn5; aph(3')-II (or nptII); confers resistance to neomycin, kanamycin, and G418 (Geneticin®)
   6084..6167    +  CDS            large T antigen (fragment): large T antigen from SV40 (simian virus 40)
   6190..6271    +  polyA_signal   SV40 poly(A) signal: SV40 polyadenylation signal
   6272..6319    -  protein_bind   FRT: FLP-mediated recombination occurs in the 8-bp core sequence TCTAGAAA (Turan and Bode, 2011). FLP recombinase from the Saccharomyces cerevisiae 2μ plasmid
   6320..6353    +  protein_bind   lox2272: Cre-mediated recombination occurs in the 8-bp core sequence (GGATACTT). lox2272 sites are compatible with each other, but incompatible with loxP or loxN sites (Lee and Saito, 1988). Cre recombinase
   6374..6401    -  protein_bind   FRT (fragment): FLP-mediated recombination occurs in the 8-bp core sequence TCTAGAAA (Turan and Bode, 2011). FLP recombinase from the Saccharomyces cerevisiae 2μ plasmid
   6430..6611    +  misc_feature   HA-L (fragment): left homology arm from intron 1 of the mouse Rosa26 gene (Soriano, 1999)
   6741..7390    +  misc_feature   HA-R: right homology arm from intron 1 of the mouse Rosa26 gene (Soriano, 1999)
  10077..10099   +  CDS            Azami-Green (fragment): Azami-Green fluorescent protein (Karasawa et al., 2003)
  11238..11256   -  promoter       T7 promoter: promoter for bacteriophage T7 RNA polymerase
  11300..11322   -  protein_bind   lac operator (fragment): The lac repressor binds to the lac operator to inhibit transcription in E. coli. This inhibition can be relieved by adding lactose or isopropyl-β-D-thiogalactopyranoside (IPTG). lac repressor encoded by lacI
  11326..11356   -  promoter       lac promoter: promoter for the E. coli lac operon
  11371..11392   -  protein_bind   CAP binding site: CAP binding activates transcription in the presence of cAMP. E. coli catabolite activator protein
  11405..11497   -  CDS            lacI (fragment): lac repressor; lacI; The lac repressor binds to the lac operator to inhibit transcription in E. coli. This inhibition can be relieved by adding lactose or isopropyl-β-D-thiogalactopyranoside (IPTG).
  11680..12268   -  rep_origin     ori: high-copy-number ColE1/pMB1/pBR322/pUC origin of replication
  12439..13299   -  CDS            AmpR: β-lactamase; bla; confers resistance to ampicillin, carbenicillin, and related antibiotics
  13300..13404   -  promoter       AmpR promoter: bla
>Addgene plasmid #62661 | pBDU | depositor full sequence | sequence record 103219 | pBDU sequence 13427 bps
CTAAATTGTAAGCGTTAATATTTTGTTAAAATTCGCGTTAAATTTTTGTTAAATCAGCTCATTTTTTAAC
CAATAGGCCGAAATCGGCAAAATCCCTTATAAATCAAAAGAATAGACCGAGATAGGGT
[37 nt withheld, positions 129-165]
AAAGAACGTGGACTCCAACGTCAAAGG
[49 nt withheld, positions 193-241]
T
[91 nt withheld, positions 243-333]
G
[124 nt withheld, positions 335-458]
CCCATTCGCCATTCAGGCTGCGCAACTGTTGGGAAGGGCGATCGGTGCGGGCCTCTTCGCTATTACGCCA
GCTGGCGAAAGGGGGATGTGCTGCAAGGCGATTAAGTTGGGTAACGCCAGGGTTTTCCCAGTCACGACGT
TGTAAAACGACGGCCAGTGAGCGCGCAATTAACCCTCACTAAAGGGAACAAAAGCTGGAGCTATGGCAAT
TGGGCCGAGCAAGCTTGCATGCGGCCGCATCTAGCTAGAGTCGATCGACCAGCTTCTGATGGAATTAGAA
CTTGGCAAAACAATACTGAGAATGAAGTGTATGTGGAACAGAGGCTGCTGATCTCGTTCTTCAGGCTATG
AAACTGACACATTTGGAAACCACAGTACTTAGAACCACAAAGTGGGAATCAAGAGAAAAACAATGATCCC
ACGAGAGATCTATAGATCTATAGATCATGAGTGGGAGGAATGAGCTGGCCCTTAATTTGGTTTTGCTTGT
TTAAATTATGATATCCAACTATGAAACATTATCATAAAGCAATAGTAAAGAGCCTTCAGTAAAGAGCAGG
CATTTATCTAATCCCACCCCACCCCCACCCCCGTAGCTCCAATCCTTCCATTCAAAATGTAGGTACTCTG
TTCTCACCCTTCTTAACAAAGTATGACAGGAAAAACTTCCATTTTAGTGGACATCTTTATTGTTTAATAG
ATCATCAATTTCTGCATCCCTCGACTCTAGTGGATCTGCATTCCACCACTGCTCCCATTCATCAGTTCCA
TAGGTTGGAATCTAAAATACACAAACAATTAGAATCAGTAGTTTAACACATTATACACTTAAAAATTTTA
TATTTACCTTAGAGCTTTAAATCTCTGTAGGTAGTTTGTCCAATTATGTCACACCACAGAAGTAAGGTTC
CTTCACAAAGAGATCGCCTGACACGATTTCCTGCACAGGCTTGAGCCATATACTCATACATCGCATCTTG
GCCACGTTTTCCACGGGTTTCAAAATTAATCTCAAGTTCTACGCTTAACGCTTTCGCCTGTTCCCAGTTA
TTAATATATTCAACGCTAGAACTCCCCTCAGCGAAGGGAAGGCTGAGCACTACACGCGAAGCACCATCAC
CGAACCTTTTGATAAACTCTTCCGTTCCGACTTGCTCCATCAACGGTTCAGTGAGACTTAAACCTAACTC
TTTCTTAATAGTTTCGGCATTATCCACTTTTAGTGCGAGAACCTTCGTCAGTCCTGGATACGTCACTTTG
ACCACGCCTCCAGCTTTTCCAGAGAGCGGGTTTTCATTATCTACAGAGTATCCCGCAGCGTCGTATTTAT
TGTCGGTACTATAAAACCCTTTCCAATCATCGTCATAATTTCCTTGTGTACCAGATTTTGGCTTTTGTAT
ACCTTTTTGAATGGAATCTACATAACCAGGTTTAGTCCCGTGGTACGAAGAAAAGTTTTCCATCACAAAA
GATTTAGAAGAATCAACAACATCATCAGGATCCATGGCGAGGACCTGCAGGGTCGCTCGGTGTTCGAGGC
CACACGCGTCACCTTAATATGCGAAGTGGACCTGGGACCGCGCCGCCCCGACTGCATCTGCGTGTTCGAA
TTCGCCAATGACAAGACGCTGGGCGGGGTTTGCTCGACATTGGGTGGAAACATTCCAGGCCTGGGTGGAG
AGGCTTTTTGCTTCCTCTTGCAAAACCACACTGCTCGACATTGGGTGGAAACATTCCAGGCCTGGGTGGA
GAGGCTTTTTGCTTCCTCTTGAAAACCACACTGCTCGAGGGCCCTTACGGCCGGTCGACTAGATGAAGGA
GAGCCTTTCTCTCTGGGCAAGAGCGGTGCAATGGTGTGTAAAGGTAGCTGAGAAGACGAAAAGGGCAAGC
ATCTTCCTGCTACCAGGCTGGGGAGGCCCAGGCCCACGACCCCGAGGAGAGGGAACGCAGGGAGACTGAG
GTGACCCTTCTTTCCCCCGGGGCCCGGTCGTGTGGTTCGGTGTCTCTTTTCTGTTGGACCCTTACCTTGA
CCCAGGCGCTGCCGGGGCCTGGGCCCGGGCTGCGGCGCACGGCACTCCCGGGAGGCAGCGAGACTCGAGT
TAGGCCCAACGCGGCGCCACGGCGTTTCCTGGCCGGGAATGGCCCGTACCCGTGAGGTGGGGGTGGGGGG
CAGAAAAGGCGGAGCGAGCCCGAGGCGGGGAGGGGGAGGGCCAGGGGCGGAGGGGGCCGGCACTACTGTG
TTGGCGGACTGGCGGGACTAGGGCTGCGTGAGTCTCTGAGCGCAGGCGGGCGGCGGCCGCCCCTCCCCCG
GCGGCGGCAGCGGCGGCAGCGGCGGCAGCTCACTCAGCCCGCTGCCCGAGCGGAAACGCCACTGACCGCA
CGGGGATTCCCAGTGCCGGCGCCAGGGGCACGCGGGACACGCCCCCTCCCGCCGCGCCATTGGCCTCTCC
GCCCACCGCCCCACACTTATTGGCCGGTGCGCCGCCAATCAGCGGAGGCTGCCGGGGCCGCCTAAAGAAG
AGGCTGTGCTTTGGGGCTCCGGCTCCTCAGAGAGCCTCGGCTAGGTAGGGGATCGGGACTCTGGCGGGAG
GGCGGCTTGGTGCGTTTGCGGGGATGGGCGGCCGCGGCAGGCCCTCCGAGCGTGGTGGAGCCGTTCTGTG
AGACAGCCGGGTACGAGTCGTGACGCTGGAAGGGGCAAGCGGGTGGTGGGCAGGAATGCGGTCCGCCCTG
CAGCAACCGGAGGGGGAGGGAGAAGGGAGCGGAAAAGTCTCCACCGGACGCGGCCATGGCTCGGGGGGGG
GGGGGCAGCGGAGGAGCGCTTCCGGCCGACGTCTCGTCGCTGATTGGCTTCTTTTCCTCCCGCCGTGTGT
GAAAACACAAATGGCGTGTTTTGGTTGGCGTAAGGCGCCTGTCAGTTAACGGCAGCCGGAGTGCGCAGCC
GCCGGCAGCCTCGCTCTGCCCACTGGGTGGGGCGGGAGGTAGGTGGGGTGAGGCGAGCTGGACGTGCGGG
CGCGGTCGGCCTCTGGCGGGGCGGGGGAGGGGAGGGAGGGTCAGCGAAAGTAGCTCGCGCGCGAGCGGCC
GCCCACCCTCCCCTTCCTCTGGGGGAGTCGTTTTACCCGCCGCCGGCCGGGCCTCGTCGTCTGATTGGCT
CTCGGGGCCCAGAAAACTGGCCCTTGCCATTGGCTCGTGTTCGTGCAAGTTGAGTCCATCCGCCGGCCAG
CGGGGGCGGCGAGGAGGCGCTCCCAGGTTCCGGCCCTCCCCTCGGCCCCGCGCCGCAGAGTCTGGCCGCG
CGCCCCTGCGCAACGTGGCAGGAAGCGCGCGCTGGGGGCGGGGACGGGCAGTAGGGCTGAGCGGCTGCGG
GGCGGGTGCAAGCACGTTTCCGACTTGAGTTGCCTCAAGAGGGGCGTGCTGAGCCAGACCTCCATCGCGC
ACTCCGGGGAGTGGAGGGAAGGAGCGAGGGCTCAGTTGGGCTGTTTTGGAGGCAGGAAGCACTTGCTCTC
CCAAAGTCGCTCTGAGTTGTTATCAGTAAGGGAGCTGCAGTGGAGTAGGCGGGGAGAAGGCCGCACCCTT
CTCCGGAGGGGGGAGGGGAGTGTTGCAATACCTTTCTGGGAGTTCTCTGCTGCCTCCTGGCTTCTGAGGA
CCGCCCTGGGCCTGGGAGAATCCCTTCCCCCTCTTCCCTCGTGATCTGCAACTCCAGTCTGATATCAAAA
CTCTCTTAAGGTAGCTAGGGCGCAGTAGTCCAGGGTTTCCTTGATGATGTCATACTTATCCTGTCCCTTT
TTTTTCCACAGCTCGCGGTTGAGGACAAACTCTTCGCGGTCTTTCCAGTGGGGATCGACGGTATCGATAA
GCTGAAGTTCCTATTCCGAAGTTCCTATTCTATCAGAAGTATAGGAACTTCGTAGTGCCCCAACTGGGGT
AACCTTTGAGTTCTCTCAGTTGGGGGCGTAGAATTATTCGTATAGCATACATTATACGAAGTTATACCGG
TCGCCACCATGGTGAGCAAGGGCGAGGAGCTGTTCACCGGGGTGGTGCCCATCCTGGTCGAGCTGGACGG
CGACGTAAACGGCCACAAGTTCAGCGTGTCCGGCGAGGGCGAGGGCGATGCCACCTACGGCAAGCTGACC
CTGAAGTTCATCTGCACCACCGGCAAGCTGCCCGTGCCCTGGCCCACCCTCGTGACCACCCTGACCTACG
GCGTGCAGTGCTTCAGCCGCTACCCCGACCACATGAAGCAGCACGACTTCTTCAAGTCCGCCATGCCCGA
AGGCTACGTCCAGGAGCGCACCATCTTCTTCAAGGACGACGGCAACTACAAGACCCGCGCCGAGGTGAAG
TTCGAGGGCGACACCCTGGTGAACCGCATCGAGCTGAAGGGCATCGACTTCAAGGAGGACGGCAACATCC
TGGGGCACAAGCTGGAGTACAACTACAACAGCCACAACGTCTATATCATGGCCGACAAGCAGAAGAACGG
CATCAAGGTGAACTTCAAGATCCGCCACAACATCGAGGACGGCAGCGTGCAGCTCGCCGACCACTACCAG
CAGAACACCCCCATCGGCGACGGCCCCGTGCTGCTGCCCGACAACCACTACCTGAGCACCCAGTCCGCCC
TGAGCAAAGACCCCAACGAGAAGCGCGATCACATGGTCCTGCTGGAGTTCGTGACCGCCGCCGGGATCAC
TCTCGGCATGGACGAGCTGTACAAGGGCAGCGGAGAGGGCAGAGGAAGTCTGCTAACATGCGGTGACGTG
GAGGAGAATCCCGGCCCCATTGAACAAGATGGATTGCACGCAGGTTCTCCGGCCGCTTGGGTGGAGAGGC
TATTCGGCTATGACTGGGCACAACAGACAATCGGCTGCTCTGATGCCGCCGTGTTCCGGCTGTCAGCGCA
GGGGCGCCCGGTTCTTTTTGTCAAGACCGACCTGTCCGGTGCCCTGAATGAACTGCAGGACGAGGCAGCG
CGGCTATCGTGGCTGGCCACGACGGGCGTTCCTTGCGCAGCTGTGCTCGACGTTGTCACTGAAGCGGGAA
GGGACTGGCTGCTATTGGGCGAAGTGCCGGGGCAGGATCTCCTGTCATCTCACCTTGCTCCTGCCGAGAA
AGTATCCATCATGGCTGATGCAATGCGGCGGCTGCATACGCTTGATCCGGCTACCTGCCCATTCGACCAC
CAAGCGAAACATCGCATCGAGCGAGCACGTACTCGGATGGAAGCCGGTCTTGTCGATCAGGATGATCTGG
ACGAAGAGCATCAGGGGCTCGCGCCAGCCGAACTGTTCGCCAGGCTCAAGGCGCGCATGCCCGACGGCGA
GGATCTCGTCGTGACCCATGGCGATGCCTGCTTGCCGAATATCATGGTGGAAAATGGCCGCTTTTCTGGA
TTCATCGACTGTGGCCGGCTGGGTGTGGCGGACCGCTATCAGGACATAGCGTTGGCTACCCGTGATATTG
CTGAAGAGCTTGGCGGCGAATGGGCTGACCGCTTCCTCGTGCTTTACGGTATCGCCGCTCCCGATTCGCA
GCGCATCGCCTTCTATCGCCTTCTTGACGAGTTCTTCTGACCCAGACCTGGCACCCAGGAGAGGAGCAGG
CAGGGTCAGCTGCGCCGCGACTCTAGATCATAATCAGCCATACCACATTTGTAGAGGTTTTACTTGCTTT
AAAAAACCTCCCACACCTCCCCCTGAACCTGAAACATAAAATGAATGCAATTGTTGTTGTTAACTTGTTT
ATTGCAGCTTATAATGGTTACAAATAAAGCAATAGCATCACAAATTTCACAAATAAAGCATTTTTTTCAC
TGCGAAGTTCCTATACTTTCTAGAGAATATGAACTTCGGAATAGGAACTTCATAACTTCGTATAGGATAC
TTTATACGAAGTTATGAAGTTCCTATACTCCTATAAGAATAGGAACTTCGGAATAGGAACTTCTAACTAT
AACGGTCCTAAGGTAGCGATATCTTCTGGGCAGGCTTAAAGGCTAACCTGGTGTGTGGGCGTTGTCCTGC
AGGGGAATTGAACAGGTGTAAAATTGGAGGGACAAGACTTCCCACAGATTTTCGGTTTTGTCGGGAAGTT
TTTTAATAGGGGCAAATAAGGAAAATGGGAGGATAGGTAGTCATCTGGGGTTTTATGCAGCAAAACTACA
GGTTATTATTGCTTGTGATCCGCCTCGGAGTATTTTCCATCGAGGTAGATTAAAGACATGCTCACCCGAG
TTTTATACTCTCCTGCTTGAGATCCTTACTACAGTATGAAATTACAGTGTCGCGAGTTAGACTATGTAAG
CAGAATTTTAATCATTTTTAAAGAGCCCAGTACTTCATATCCATTTCTCCCGCTCCTTCTGCAGCCTTAT
CAAAAGGTATTTTAGAACACTCATTTTAGCCCCATTTTCATTTATTATACTGGCTTATCCAACCCCTAGA
CAGAGCATTGGCATTTTCCCTTTCCTGATCTTAGAAGTCTGATGACTCATGAAACCAGACAGATTAGTTA
CATACACCACAAATCGAGGCTGTAGCTGGGGCCTCAACACTGCAGTTCTTTTATAACTCCTTAGTACACT
TTTTGTTGATCCTTTGCCTTGATCCTTAATTTTCAGTGTCTATCACCTCTCCCGTCAGGTGGTGTTCCAC
ATTTGGGCCTATTCTCAGTCCAGGGAGTTTTACAACAATAGATGTATTGAGAATCCAACCTAAAGCTTAA
CTTTCCACTCCCATGAATGCCTCTCTCCTTTTTCTCCATTTATAAACTGAGCTATTAACCATTAATGGTT
TCCAGGTGGATGTCTCCTCCCCCAATATTACCTGATGTATCTTACATATTGCCAGGCTGATATTTTAAGA
CATTAAAAGGTATATTTCATTATTGAGCCACATGGTATTGATTACTGCTTACTAAAATTTTGTCATTGTA
CACATCTGTAAAAGGTGGTTCCTTTTGGAATGCAAAGTTCAGGTGTTTGTTGTCTTTCCTGACCTAAGGT
CTTGTGAGCTTGTATTTTTTCTATTTAAGCAGTGCTTTCTCTTGGACTGGCTTGACTCATGGCATTCTAC
ACGTTATTGCTGGTCTAAATGTGATTTTGCCAAGCTTCTTCAGGACCTATAATTTTGCTTGACTTGTAGC
CAAACACAAGTAAAATGATTAAGCAACAAATGTATTTGTGAAGCTTGGTTTTTAGGTTGTTGTGTTGTGT
GTGCTTGTGCTCTATAATAATACTATCCAGGGGCTGGAGAGGTGGCTCGGAGTTCAAGAGCACAGACTGC
TCTTCCAGAAGTCCTGAGTTCAATTCCCAGCAACCACATGGTGGCTCACAACCATCTGTAATGGGATCTG
ATGCCCTCTTCTGGTGTGTCTGAAGACCACAAGTGTATTCACATTAAATAAATAAATCCTCCTTCTTCTT
CTTTTTTTTTTTTTTAAAGAGAATACTGTCTCCAGTAGAATTTACTGAAGTAATGAAATACTTTGTGTTT
GTTCCAATATGGTAGCCAATAATCAAATTACTCTTTAAGCACTGGAAATGTTACCAAGGAACTAATTTTT
ATTTGAAGTGTAACTGTGGACAGAGGAGCCATAACTGCAGACTTGTGGGATACAGAAGACCAATGCAGAC
TTTAATGTCTTTTCTCTTACACTAAGCAATAAAGAAATAAAAATTGAACTTCTAGTATCCTATTTGTTTA
AACTGCTAGCTTTACTTAACTTTTGTGCTTCATCTATACAAAGCTGAAAGCTAAGTCTGCAGCCATTACT
AAACATGAAAGCAAGTAATGATAATTTTGGATTTCAAAAATGTAGGGCCAGAGTTTAGCCAGCCAGTGGT
GGTGCTTGCCTTTATGCCTTTAATCCCAGCACTCTGGAGGCAGAGACAGGCAGATCTCTGAGTTTGAGCC
CAGCCTGGTCTACACATCAAGTTCTATCTAGGATAGCCAGGAATACACACAGAAACCCTGTTGGGGAGGG
GGGCTCTGAGATTTCATAAAATTATAATTGAAGCATTCCCTAATGAGCCACTATGGATGTGGCTAAATCC
GTCTACCTTTCTGATGAGATTTGGGTATTATTTTTTCTGTCTCTGCTGTTGGTTGGGTCTTTTGACACTG
TGGGCTTTCTTTAAAGCCTCCTTCCTGCCATGTGGTCTCTTGTTTGCTACTAACTTCCCATGGCTTAAAT
GGCATGGCTTTTTGCCTTCTAAGGGCAGCTGCTGAGATTTGCAGCCTGATTTCCAGGGTGGGGTTGGGAA
ATCTTTCAAACACTAAAATTGTCCTTTAATTTTTTTTTTAAAAAATGGGTTATATAATAAACCTCATAAA
ATAGTTATGAGGAGTGAGGTGGACTAATATTAAATGAGTCCCTCCCCTATAAAAGAGCTATTAAGGCTTT
TTGTCTTATACTTAACTTTTTTTTTAAATGTGGTATCTTTAGAACCAAGGGTCTTAGAGTTTTAGTATAC
AGAAACTGTTGCATCGCTTAATCAGATTTTCTAGTTTCAAATCCAGAGAATCCAAATTCTTCACAGCCAA
AGTCAAATTAAGAATTTCTGACTTTTAATGTTAATTTGCTTACTGTGAATATAAAAATGATAGCTTTTCC
TGAGGCAGGGTCTCACTATGTATCTCTGCCTGATCTGCAACAAGATATGTAGACTAAAGTTCTGCCTGCT
TTTGTCTCCTGAATACTAAGGTTAAAATGTAGTAATACTTTTGGAACTTGCAGGTCAGATTCTTTTATAG
GGGACACACTAAGGGAGCTTGGGTGATAGTTGGTAAAATGTGTTTCAAGTGATGAAAACTTGAATTATTA
TCACCGCAACCTACTTTTTAAAAAAAAAAGCCAGGCCTGTTAGAGCATGCTTAAGGGATCCCTAGGACTT
GCTGAGCACACAAGAGTAGTTACTTGGCAGGCTCCTGGTGAGAGCATATTTCAAAAAACAAGGCAGACAA
CCAAGAAACTACAGTTAAGGTTACCTGTCTTTAAACCATCTGCATATACACAGGGATATTAAAATATTCC
AAATAATATTTCATTCAAGTTTTCCCCCATCAAATTGGGACATGGATTTCTCCGGTGAATAGGCAGAGTT
GGAAACTAAACAAATGTTGGTTTTGTGATTTGTGAAATTGTTTTCAAGTGATAGTTAAAGCCCATGAGAT
ACAGAACAAAGCTGCTATTTCGAGGTCTCTTGGTTTATACTCAGAAGCACTTCTTTGGGTTTCCCTGCAC
TATCCTGATCATGTGCTAGGCCTACCTTAGGCTGATTGTTGTTCAAATAAACTTAAGTTTCCTGTCAGGT
GATGTCATATGATTTCATATATCAAGGCAAAACATGTTATATATGTTAAACATTTGTACTTAATGTGAAA
GTTAGGTCTTTGTGGGTTTGATTTTTAATTTTCAAAACCTGAGCTAAATAAGTCATTTTTACATGTCTTA
CATTTGGTGGAATTGTATAATTGTGGTTTGCAGGCAAGACTCTCTGACCTAGTAACCCTACCTATAGAGC
ACTTTGCTGGGTCACAAGTCTAGGAGTCAAGCATTTCACCTTGAAGTTGAGACGTTTTGTTAGTGTATAC
TAGTTTATATGTTGGAGGACATGTTTATCCAGAAGATATTCAGGACTATTTTTGACTGGGCTAAGGAATT
GATTCTGATTAGCACTGTTAGTGAGCATTGAGTGGCCTTTAGGCTTGAATTGGAGTCACTTGTATATCTC
AAATAATGCTGGCCTTTTTTAAAAAGCCCTTGTTCTTTATCACCCTGTTTTCTACATAATTTTTGTTCAA
AGAAATACTTGTTTGGATCTCCTTTTGACAACAATAGCATGTTTTCAAGCCATATTTTTTTTCCTTTTTT
TTTTTTTTTTTGGTTTTTCGAGACAGGGTTTCTCTGTATAGCCCTGGCTGTCCTGGAACTCACTTTGTAG
ACCAGGCTGGCCTCGAACTCAGAAATCCGCCTGCCTCTGCCTCCTGAGTGCCGGGATTAAAGGCGTGCAC
CACCACGCCTGGCTAAGTTGGATATTTTGTTATATAACTATAACCAATACTAACTCCACTGGGTGGATTT
TTAATTCAGTCAGTAGTCTTAAGTGGTCTTTATTGGCCCTTCATTAAAATCTACTGTTCACTCTAACAGA
GGCTGTTGGTACTAGTGGCACTTAAGCAACTTCCTACGGATATACTAGCAGATTAAGGGTCAGGGATAGA
AACTAGTCTAGCGTTTTGTATACCTACCAGCTTTATACTACCTTGTTCTGATAGAAATATTTCAGGACAT
CTAGAGTGTACTATAAGGTTGATGGTAAGCTTATAAGGAACTTGAAAGTGGAGTAACTACTCCATTTCTC
TGAGGGGAGAATTAAAATTTTTGACCAAGTGTTGTTGAGCCACTGAGAATGGTCTCAGAACATAACTTCT
TAAGGAACCTTCCCAGATTGCCCTCAACACTGCACCACATTTGGTCCTGCTTGAACATTGCCATGGCTCT
TAAAGTCTTAATTAAGAATATTAATTGTGTAATTATTGTTTTTCCTCCTTTAGATCATTCCTTGAGGACA
GGACAGTGCTTGTTTAAGGCTATATTTCTGCTGTCTGAGCAGCAACAGGTCTTCGAGATCAACATGATGT
TCATAATCCCAAGATGTTGCCATTTATGTTCTCAGAAGCAAGCAGAGGCATGATGGTCAGTGACGGCGCG
TGGCCTCCGAGGCCATTACCCTGTTATCCCTACATAGGCCCAATTGCCACGGCCCGGTACCCAATTCGCC
CTATAGTGAGTCGTATTACGCGCGCTTGGCGTAATCATGGTCATAGCTGTTTCCTGTGTGAAATTGTTAT
CCGCTCACAATTCCACACAACATACGAGCCGGAAGCATAAAGTGTAAAGCCTGGGGTGCCTAATGAGTGA
GCTAACTCACATTAATTGCGTTGCGCTCACTGCCCGCTTTCCAGTCGGGAAACCTGTCGTGCCAGCTGCA
TTAATGAATCGGCCAACGCGCGGGGAGAGGCGGTTTGCGTATTGGGCGCTCTTCCGCTTCCTCGCTCACT
GACTCGCTGCGCTCGGTCGTTCGGCTGCGGCGAGCGGTATCAGCTCACTCAAAGGCGGTAATACGGTTAT
CCACAGAATCAGGGGATAACGCAGGAAAGAACATGTGAGCAAAAGGCCAGCAAAAGGCCAGGAACCGTAA
AAAGGCCGCGTTGCTGGCGTTTTTCCATAGGCTCCGCCCCCCTGACGAGCATCACAAAAATCGACGCTCA
AGTCAGAGGTGGCGAAACCCGACAGGACTATAAAGATACCAGGCGTTTCCCCCTGGAAGCTCCCTCGTGC
GCTCTCCTGTTCCGACCCTGCCGCTTACCGGATACCTGTCCGCCTTTCTCCCTTCGGGAAGCGTGGCGCT
TTCTCATAGCTCACGCTGTAGGTATCTCAGTTCGGTGTAGGTCGTTCGCTCCAAGCTGGGCTGTGTGCAC
GAACCCCCCGTTCAGCCCGACCGCTGCGCCTTATCCGGTAACTATCGTCTTGAGTCCAACCCGGTAAGAC
ACGACTTATCGCCACTGGCAGCAGCCACTGGTAACAGGATTAGCAGAGCGAGGTATGTAGGCGGTGCTAC
AGAGTTCTTGAAGTGGTGGCCTAACTACGGCTACACTAGAAGGACAGTATTTGGTATCTGCGCTCTGCTG
AAGCCAGTTACCTTCGGAAAAAGAGTTGGTAGCTCTTGATCCGGCAAACAAACCACCGCTGGTAGCGGTG
GTTTTTTTGTTTGCAAGCAGCAGATTACGCGCAGAAAAAAAGGATCTCAAGAAGATCCTTTGATCTTTTC
TACGGGGTCTGACGCTCAGTGGAACGAAAACTCACGTTAAGGGATTTTGGTCATGAGATTATCAAAAAGG
ATCTTCACCTAGATCCTTTTAAATTAAAAATGAAGTTTTAAATCAATCTAAAGTATATATGAGTAAACTT
GGTCTGACAGTTACCAATGCTTAATCAGTGAGGCACCTATCTCAGCGATCTGTCTATTTCGTTCATCCAT
AGTTGCCTGACTCCCCGTCGTGTAGATAACTACGATACGGGAGGGCTTACCATCTGGCCCCAGTGCTGCA
ATGATACCGCGAGACCCACGCTCACCGGCTCCAGATTTATCAGCAATAAACCAGCCAGCCGGAAGGGCCG
AGCGCAGAAGTGGTCCTGCAACTTTATCCGCCTCCATCCAGTCTATTAATTGTTGCCGGGAAGCTAGAGT
AAGTAGTTCGCCAGTTAATAGTTTGCGCAACGTTGTTGCCATTGCTACAGGCATCGTGGTGTCACGCTCG
TCGTTTGGTATGGCTTCATTCAGCTCCGGTTCCCAACGATCAAGGCGAGTTACATGATCCCCCATGTTGT
GCAAAAAAGCGGTTAGCTCCTTCGGTCCTCCGATCGTTGTCAGAAGTAAGTTGGCCGCAGTGTTATCACT
CATGGTTATGGCAGCACTGCATAATTCTCTTACTGTCATGCCATCCGTAAGATGCTTTTCTGTGACTGGT
GAGTACTCAACCAAGTCATTCTGAGAATAGTGTATGCGGCGACCGAGTTGCTCTTGCCCGGCGTCAATAC
GGGATAATACCGCGCCACATAGCAGAACTTTAAAAGTGCTCATCATTGGAAAACGTTCTTCGGGGCGAAA
ACTCTCAAGGATCTTACCGCTGTTGAGATCCAGTTCGATGTAACCCACTCGTGCACCCAACTGATCTTCA
GCATCTTTTACTTTCACCAGCGTTTCTGGGTGAGCAAAAACAGGAAGGCAAAATGCCGCAAAAAAGGGAA
TAAGGGCGACACGGAAATGTTGAATACTCATACTCTTCCTTTTTCAATATTATTGAAGCATTTATCAGGG
TTATTGTCTCATGAGCGGATACATATTTGAATGTATTTAGAAAAATAAACAAATAGGGGTTCCGCGCACA
TTTCCCCGAAAAGTGCCAC
