>Addgene plasmid #62661 | pBDU | addgene partial sequence | sequence record 115705 | R26-F2 5'-ACGCCTGGCTAAGTTGGATA-3'
GGATTTTTAATTCAGTCAGTAGTCTTAAGTGGTCTTTATTGGCCCTTCATTAAAATCTACTGTTCACTCT
AACAGAGGCTGTTGGTACTAGTGGCACTTAAGCAACTTCCTACGGATATACTAGCAGATTAAGGGTCAGG
GATAGAAACTAGTCTAGCGTTTTGTATACCTACCAGCTTTATACTACCTTGTTCTGATAGAAATATTTCA
GGACATCTAGAGTGTACTATAAGGTTGATGGTAAGCTTATAAGGAACTTGAAAGTGGAGTAACTACTCCA
TTTCTCTGAGGGGAGAATTAAAATTTTTGACCAAGTGTTGTTGAGCCACTGAGAATGGTCTCAGAACATA
ACTTCTTAAGGAACCTTCCCAGATTGCCCTCAACACTGCACCACATTTGGTCCTGCTTGAACATTGCCAT
GGCTCTTAAAGTCTTAATTAAGAATATTAATTGTGTAATTATTGTTTTTCCTCCTTTAGATCATTCCTTG
AGGACAGGACAGTGCTTGTTTAAGGCTATATTTCTGCTGTCTGAGCAGCAACAGGTCTTCGAGATCAACA
TGATGTTCATAATCCCAAGATGTTGCCATTTATGTTCTCAGAAGCAAGCAGAGGCATGATGGTCAGTGAC
GGCGCGTGGCCTCCGAGGCCATTACCCTGTTATCCCTACATAGGCCCAATTGCCACGGCCCGGTACCCAA
TTCGCCCTATAGTGAGTCGTATTACGCGCGCTTGGCGTAATCATGG
