>Addgene plasmid #62661 | pBDU | addgene partial sequence | sequence record 119658 | R26-F1 5'-GCACTTGCTCTCCCAAAGTC-3'
GCGGGGAGAAGGCCGCACCCTTCTCCGGAGGGGGGAGGGGAGTGTTGCAATACCTTTCTGGGAGTTCTCT
GCTGCCTCCTGGCTTCTGAGGACCGCCCTGGGCCTGGGAGAATCCCTTCCCCCTCTTCCCTCGTGATCTG
CAACTCCAGTCTGATATCAAAACTCTCTTAAGGTAGCTAGGGCGCAGTAGTCCAGGGTTTCCTTGATGAT
GTCATACTTATCCTGTCCCTTTTTTTTCCACAGCTCGCGGTTGAGGACAAACTCTTCGCGGTCTTTCCAG
TGGGGATCGACGGTATCGATAAGCTGAAGTTCCTATTCCGAAGTTCCTATTCTATCAGAAGTATAGGAAC
TTCGTAGTGCCCCAACTGGGGTAACCTTTGAGTTCTCTCAGTTGGGGGCGTAGAATTATTCGTATAGCAT
ACATTATACGAAGTTATACCGGTCGCCACCATGGTGAGCAAGGGCGAGGAGCTGTTCACCGGGGTGGTGC
CCATCCTGGTCGAGCTGGACGGCGACGTAAACGGCCACAAGTTCAGCGTGTCCGGCGAGGGCGAGGGCGA
TGCCACCTACGGCAAGCTGACCCTGAAGTTCATCTGCACCACCGGCAAGCTGCCCGTGCCCTGGCCCACC
CTCGTGACCACCCTGACCTACGGCGTGCAGTGCTTCAGCCGCTACCCCGACCACATGAAGCAGCACGACT
TCTTCAAGTCCGCCATGCCCGAAGGCTACGTCCAGGAGCGCACCATCTTCTTCAAGGACGACGGCAACTA
CAAGACC
