>Addgene plasmid #62661 | pBDU | addgene partial sequence | sequence record 119660 | Neo-F 5'-CGTTGGCTACCCGTGATATT-3'
CGCTTCCTCGTGCTTTACGGTATCGCCGCTCCCGATTCGCAGCGCATCGCCTTCTATCGCCTTCTTGACG
AGTTCTTCTGACCCAGACCTGGCACCCAGGAGAGGAGCAGGCAGGGTCAGCTGCGCCGCGACTCTAGATC
ATAATCAGCCATACCACATTTGTAGAGGTTTTACTTGCTTTAAAAAACCTCCCACACCTCCCCCTGAACC
TGAAACATAAAATGAATGCAATTGTTGTTGTTAACTTGTTTATTGCAGCTTATAATGGTTACAAATAAAG
CAATAGCATCACAAATTTCACAAATAAAGCATTTTTTTCACTGCGAAGTTCCTATACTTTCTAGAGAATA
TGAACTTCGGAATAGGAACTTCATAACTTCGTATAGGATACTTTATACGAAGTTATGAAGTTCCTATACT
CCTATAAGAATAGGAACTTCGGAATAGGAACTTCTAACTATAACGGTCCTAAGGTAGCGATATCTTCTGG
GCAGGCTTAAAGGCTAACCTGGTGTGTGGGCGTTGTCCTGCAGGGGAATTGAACAGGTGTAAAATTGGAG
GGACAAGACTTCCCACAGATTTTCGGTTTTGTCGGGAAGTTTTTTAATAGGGGCAAATAAGGAAAATGGG
AGGATAGGTAGTCATCTGGGGTTTTATGCAGCAAAACTACAGGTTATTATTGCTTGTGATCCGCCTCGGA
GTATTTTCCATCGAGGTAGATTAAAGACATGCTCACCCGAGTTTTATACTCTCCTGCTTGAGATCCTTAC
TACAGTATGAAATTACAGTGTCGCGAGTTAGACTATGTAAGCAGAATT
